>Addgene plasmid #233231 | Vh-Clover-CC-M2-mRuby2-Vt | addgene full sequence | sequence record 462989 | Addgene NGS Result
GACGGATCGGGAGATCTCCCGATCCCCTATGGTGCACTCTCAGTACAATCTGCTCTGATGCCGCATAGTT
AAGCCAGTATCTGCTCCCTGCTTGTGTGTTGGAGGTCGCTGAGTAGTGCGCGAGCAAAATTTAAGCTACA
ACAAGGCAAGGCTTGACCGACAATTGCATGAAGAATCTGCTTAGGGTTAGGCGTTTTGCGCTGCTTCGCG
ATGTACGGGCCAGATATACGCGTTGACATTGATTATTGACTAGTTATTAATAGTAATCAATTACGGGGTC
ATTAGTTCATAGCCCATATATGGAGTTCCGCGTTACATAACTTACGGTAAATGGCCCGCCTGGCTGACCG
CCCAACGACCCCCGCCCATTGACGTCAATAATGACGTATGTTCCCATAGTAACGCCAATAGGGACTTTCC
ATTGACGTCAATGGGTGGAGTATTTACGGTAAACTGCCCACTTGGCAGTACATCAAGTGTATCATATGCC
AAGTACGCCCCCTATTGACGTCAATGACGGTAAATGGCCCGCCTGGCATTATGCCCAGTACATGACCTTA
TGGGACTTTCCTACTTGGCAGTACATCTACGTATTAGTCATCGCTATTACCATGGTGATGCGGTTTTGGC
AGTACATCAATGGGCGTGGATAGCGGTTTGACTCACGGGGATTTCCAAGTCTCCACCCCATTGACGTCAA
TGGGAGTTTGTTTTGGCACCAAAATCAACGGGACTTTCCAAAATGTCGTAACAACTCCGCCCCATTGACG
CAAATGGGCGGTAGGCGTGTACGGTGGGAGGTCTATATAAGCAGAGCTCTCTGGCTAACTAGAGAACCCA
CTGCTTACTGGCTTATCGAAATTAATACGACTCACTATAGGGAGACCCAAGCTGGCTAGCGTTTAAACTT
AAGCTTGCCATGCCCGTCTTCCACACGCGCACCATCGAGAGCATCTTGGAGCCCGTGGCTCAGCAGATCT
CCCACCTGGTCATCATGCACGAGGAGGGGGAGGTAGACGGCAAGGCCATCCCGGACCTCACCGCCCCCGT
GTCGGCCGTGCAGGCCGCTGTCAGCAACCTGGTGCGGGTTGGAAAAGAAACTGTGCAGACAACAGAAGAC
CAGATCTTGAAAAGGGATATGCCACCAGCATTCATCAAAGTAGAGAATGCCTGCACCAAGCTCGTTCGAG
CAGCCCAGATGCTGCAAGCAGATCCTTATTCAGTACCAGCTCGTGACTACCTAATTGATGGATCAAGAGG
CATCCTTTCTGGAACATCAGACTTACTTCTGACATTTGATGAAGCGGAGGTCCGTAAAATCATCCGTGTC
TGCAAAGGAATATTGGAATATCTGACTGTGGCAGAAGTAGTAGAGACTATGGAGGATTTGGTGACATATA
CAAAGAATCTAGGGCCAGGAATGACAAAGATGGCGAAAATGATCGATGAGAGACAACAGGAATTAACTCA
TCAGGAACATAGGGTTATGCTGGTGAACTCCATGAATACTGTGAAGGAGCTATTGCCTGTACTTATTTCA
GCTATGAAGATCTTTGTAACCACAAAAAACACTAAAAGCCAGGGAATAGAAGAGGCCTTGAAAAATCGCA
ATTTCACAGTAGAGAAAATGAGTGCTGAGATAAATGAAATAATCCGTGTATTACAACTCACTTCCTGGGA
TGAAGATGCCTGGGCCAGCAAGGACACTGAAGCCATGAAAAGAGCTTTAGCCCTAATAGATTCAAAGATG
AACCAGGCAAAAGGCTGGCTGAGAGATCCAAACGCACCTCCAGGGGATGCTGGTGAGCAAGCAATAAGGC
AGATCCTTGATGAAGCTGGAAAAGCAGGAGAATTGTGTGCAGGCAAAGAACGCAGGGAGATTCTGGGAAC
ATGCAAAACTTTGGGCCAAATGACTGATCAACTTGCTGATCTCCGAGCTAGAGGACAGGGTGCTACACCG
ATGGCAATGCAGAAGGCACAGCAGGTGTCACAAGGCCTGGATTTGCTCACTGCAAAAGTGGAGAATGCAG
CCCGGAAATTGGAGGCCATGACAAACTCTAAGCAGGCTATTGCAAAGAAGATTGATGCTGCTCAGAACTG
GCTTGCGGATCCCAACGGCGGAAGTGAAGGAGAAGAACACATTCGAGGAATTATGTCTGAAGCAAGGAAA
GTTGCAGAATTGTGTGAGGAGCCTAAAGAAAGAGATGATATCCTTCGCTCCTTGGGGGAAATCTCTGCTC
TGACAGCTAAGCTGTCAGATCTGCGACGACATGGGAAAGGCGACTCTCCTGAGGCCCGTGCATTGGCCAA
GCAAATAGCTACATCACTTCAGAACTTACAGTCCAAAACAAACAGAGCTGTAGCAAATACTAGGCCAGTT
AAAGCTGCTGTCCATTTGGAGGGCAAGATTGAGCAAGCCCAGAGGTGGATAGATAATCCTACAGTTGATG
ATCGGGGAGTAGGCCAGGCAGCAATTCGGGGTTTGGTTGCAGAAGGTCGTCGTCTAGCCAATGTCATGAT
GGGACCTTATCGTCAGGACCTGCTTGCCAAATGTGACCGTGTAGACCAGCTGGCTGCTCAGCTTGCTGAC
CTTGCAGCAAGAGGGGAAGGAGAGTCTCCTCAGGCTAGGGCAATTGCTGCTCAGCTTCAGGACTCCCTGA
AGGATCTCAAAGCACGGATGCAAGAAGCAATGACCCAGGAGGTGTCTGATGTTTTCAGTGACACTACAAC
CCCTATTAAGTTGTTAGCAGTAGCAGCCACTGCTCCTTCTGATACTCCCAATAGAGAAGAGGTGTTTGAA
GAAAGAGCAGCAAATTTTGAAAACCATGCTGCTAGACTGGGAGCAACAGCAGAAAAAGCAGCTGCAGTTG
GAACTGCTAATAAAACTACTGTGGAAGGCATTCAGGCAACAGTCAAATCTGCAAGGGAGCTTACACCACA
GGTAGTATCGGCTGCTCGAATCCTCCTGAGAAATCCTGGAAATCAAGCTGCTTATGAGCATTTTGAGACA
ATGAAAAACCAATGGATTGATAATGTAGAAAAGATGACAGGGCTGGTGGATGAGGCCATCGATACCAAGT
CTCTGTTGGATGCATCAGAAGAGGCTATTAAGAAGGATCTTGATAAATGTAAAGTTGCAATGGCCAATAT
GCAACCTCAGATGCTGGTAGCTGGAGCCACCAGCATTGCTAGACGAGCGAACCGCATCCTGCTTGTGGCA
AAACGGGAGGTTGAAAATTCAGAAGACCCTAAATTCAGGGAGGCTGTTAAAGCAGCTTCTGATGAGCTGA
GCAAAACCATATCACCGATGGTAATGGATGCTAAAGCTGTAGCAGGAAATATCTCTGATCCTGGTTTGCA
GAAGAGTTTCTTGGATTCTGGATACAGGATTCTGGGAGCTGTGGCCAAAGTCAGAGAAGCCTTTCAGCCT
CAGGAGCCAGACTTTCCCCCTCCTCCTCCTGACCTAGAGCATCTCCATCTGACTGATGAGCTTGCTCCTC
CAAAACCACCACTTCCAGAAGGTGAGGTTCCCCCACCCAGACCACCACCCCCTGAAGAAAAAGATGAGGT
CGAGATGATGGTGAGCAAGGGCGAGGAGCTGTTCACCGGGGTGGTGCCCATCCTGGTCGAGCTGGACGGC
GACGTAAACGGCCACAAGTTCAGCGTCCGCGGCGAGGGCGAGGGCGATGCCACCAACGGCAAGCTGACCC
TGAAGTTCATCTGCACCACCGGCAAGCTGCCCGTGCCCTGGCCCACCCTCGTGACCACCTTCGGCTACGG
CGTGGCCTGCTTCAGCCGCTACCCCGACCACATGAAGCAGCACGACTTCTTCAAGTCCGCCATGCCCGAA
GGCTACGTCCAGGAGCGCACCATCTCTTTCAAGGACGACGGTACCTACAAGACCCGCGCCGAGGTGAAGT
TCGAGGGCGACACCCTGGTGAACCGCATCGAGCTGAAGGGCATCGACTTCAAGGAGGACGGCAACATCCT
GGGGCACAAGCTGGAGTACAACTTCAACAGCCACAACGTCTATATCACGGCCGACAAGCAGAAGAACGGC
ATCAAGGCTAACTTCAAGATCCGCCACAACGTTGAGGACGGCAGCGTGCAGCTCGCCGACCACTACCAGC
AGAACACCCCCATCGGCGACGGCCCCGTGCTGCTGCCCGACAACCACTACCTGAGCCATCAGTCCGCCCT
GAGCAAAGACCCCAACGAGAAGCGCGATCACATGGTCCTGCTGGAGTTCGTGACCGCCGCCGGGTCCGGA
GGTGGCAGCGCCCAACTGGAGAAAGAACTGCAAGCACTCGAAAAAGAAAACGCTCAGCTTGAGTGGGAGA
TGCAAGCCTTGGAAAAGGAGATGGCCCAGGGGGGCAGTGGTGGGAGCCAGGCAATGAAAAAAAAACTCGC
TCAAATGAAATGGAAGCTCCAGGCCAATAAAAAGAAGTTGGCTCAACTCAAGAAGAAGCTCCAAGCAGGC
GGTTCCACCGGTAAAGGTGAAGAATTAATCAAGGAAAATATGCGTATGAAGGTGGTCATGGAAGGTTCGG
TCAACGGCCACCAATTCAAATGCACAGGTGAAGGAGAAGGCAATCCGTACATGGGAACTCAAACCATGAG
GATCAAAGTCATCGAGGGAGGACCCCTGCCATTTGCCTTTGACATTCTTGCCACGTCGTTCATGTATGGC
AGCCGTACTTTTATCAAGTACCCGAAAGGCATTCCTGATTTCTTTAAACAGTCCTTTCCTGAGGGTTTTA
CTTGGGAAAGAGTTACGAGATACGAAGATGGTGGAGTCGTCACCGTCATGCAGGACACCAGCCTTGAGGA
TGGCTGTCTCGTTTACCACGTCCAAGTCAGAGGGGTAAACTTTCCCTCCAATGGTCCCGTGATGCAGAAG
AAGACCAAGGGTTGGGAGCCTAATACAGAGATGATGTATCCAGCAGATGGTGGTCTGAGGGGATACACTC
ATATGGCACTGAAAGTTGATGGTGGTGGCCATCTGTCTTGCTCTTTCGTAACAACTTACAGGTCAAAAAA
GACCGTCGGGAACATCAAGATGCCCGGTATCCATGCCGTTGATCACCGCCTGGAAAGGTTAGAGGAAAGT
GACAATGAAATGTTCGTAGTACAACGCGAACACGCAGTTGCCAAGTTCGCCGGGCTTGGTGGTGGGATGG
ACGAGCTGTACAAGGCGGCCGCGGAGTTCCCAGAGCAGAAAGCAGGAGAAGCTATTAATCAGCCCATGAT
GATGGCTGCTAGGCAGTTGCATGACGAGGCTCGGAAATGGTCTAGCAAGGGTAACGACATCATTGCTGCT
GCTAAACGAATGGCGCTGCTCATGGCTGAGATGTCACGCCTGGTGCGAGGAGGCAGCGGAAACAAGCGTG
CCCTCATCCAGTGTGCAAAAGATATTGCTAAGGCATCGGATGAAGTCACTCGATTGGCCAAAGAGGTGGC
CAAGCAATGTACTGATAAACGCATTAGAACAAACCTCTTACAGGTCTGTGAGCGAATCCCAACCATCAGC
ACGCAGCTCAAAATTCTTTCCACAGTGAAAGCTACCATGCTGGGCAGGACTAACATCAGCGATGAAGAAT
CAGAACAGGCAACTGAGATGTTGGTTCATAACGCCCAGAACCTCATGCAGTCTGTGAAGGAAACTGTGAG
AGAAGCTGAAGCAGCATCCATTAAGATAAGAACAGATGCCGGATTCACTCTGCGCTGGGTCAGAAAGACC
CCATGGTATCAGTAAGAATTCTGCAGATATCCAGCACAGTGGCGGCCGCTCGAGTCTAGAGGGCCCGTTT
AAACCCGCTGATCAGCCTCGACTGTGCCTTCTAGTTGCCAGCCATCTGTTGTTTGCCCCTCCCCCGTGCC
TTCCTTGACCCTGGAAGGTGCCACTCCCACTGTCCTTTCCTAATAAAATGAGGAAATTGCATCGCATTGT
CTGAGTAGGTGTCATTCTATTCTGGGGGGTGGGGTGGGGCAGGACAGCAAGGGGGAGGATTGGGAAGACA
ATAGCAGGCATGCTGGGGATGCGGTGGGCTCTATGGCTTCTGAGGCGGAAAGAACCAGCTGGGGCTCTAG
GGGGTATCCCC
[124 nt withheld, positions 6102-6225]
C
[91 nt withheld, positions 6227-6317]
A
[49 nt withheld, positions 6319-6367]
CCTTTGACGTTGGAGTCCACGTTCTTT
[37 nt withheld, positions 6395-6431]
ACCCTATCTCGGTCTATTCTTTTGATTTATAAGGGATTTTGCCGATTTCGGCCTATTGGTTAAAAAATGA
GCTGATTTAACAAAAATTTAACGCGAATTAATTCTGTGGAATGTGTGTCAGTTAGGGTGTGGAAAGTCCC
CAGGCTCCCCAGCAGGCAGAAGTATGCAAAGCATGCATCTCAATTAGTCAGCAACCAGGTGTGGAAAGTC
CCCAGGCTCCCCAGCAGGCAGAAGTATGCAAAGCATGCATCTCAATTAGTCAGCAACCATAGTCCCGCCC
CTAACTCCGCCCATCCCGCCCCTAACTCCGCCCAGTTCCGCCCATTCTCCGCCCCATGGCTGACTAATTT
TTTTTATTTATGCAGAGGCCGAGGCCGCCTCTGCCTCTGAGCTATTCCAGAAGTAGTGAGGAGGCTTTTT
TGGAGGCCTAGGCTTTTGCAAAAAGCTCCCGGGAGCTTGTATATCCATTTTCGGATCTGATCAAGAGACA
GGATGAGGATCGTTTCGCATGATTGAACAAGATGGATTGCACGCAGGTTCTCCGGCCGCTTGGGTGGAGA
GGCTATTCGGCTATGACTGGGCACAACAGACAATCGGCTGCTCTGATGCCGCCGTGTTCCGGCTGTCAGC
GCAGGGGCGCCCGGTTCTTTTTGTCAAGACCGACCTGTCCGGTGCCCTGAATGAACTGCAGGACGAGGCA
GCGCGGCTATCGTGGCTGGCCACGACGGGCGTTCCTTGCGCAGCTGTGCTCGACGTTGTCACTGAAGCGG
GAAGGGACTGGCTGCTATTGGGCGAAGTGCCGGGGCAGGATCTCCTGTCATCTCACCTTGCTCCTGCCGA
GAAAGTATCCATCATGGCTGATGCAATGCGGCGGCTGCATACGCTTGATCCGGCTACCTGCCCATTCGAC
CACCAAGCGAAACATCGCATCGAGCGAGCACGTACTCGGATGGAAGCCGGTCTTGTCGATCAGGATGATC
TGGACGAAGAGCATCAGGGGCTCGCGCCAGCCGAACTGTTCGCCAGGCTCAAGGCGCGCATGCCCGACGG
CGAGGATCTCGTCGTGACCCATGGCGATGCCTGCTTGCCGAATATCATGGTGGAAAATGGCCGCTTTTCT
GGATTCATCGACTGTGGCCGGCTGGGTGTGGCGGACCGCTATCAGGACATAGCGTTGGCTACCCGTGATA
TTGCTGAAGAGCTTGGCGGCGAATGGGCTGACCGCTTCCTCGTGCTTTACGGTATCGCCGCTCCCGATTC
GCAGCGCATCGCCTTCTATCGCCTTCTTGACGAGTTCTTCTGAGCGGGACTCTGGGGTTCGAAATGACCG
ACCAAGCGACGCCCAACCTGCCATCACGAGATTTCGATTCCACCGCCGCCTTCTATGAAAGGTTGGGCTT
CGGAATCGTTTTCCGGGACGCCGGCTGGATGATCCTCCAGCGCGGGGATCTCATGCTGGAGTTCTTCGCC
CACCCCAACTTGTTTATTGCAGCTTATAATGGTTACAAATAAAGCAATAGCATCACAAATTTCACAAATA
AAGCATTTTTTTCACTGCATTCTAGTTGTGGTTTGTCCAAACTCATCAATGTATCTTATCATGTCTGTAT
ACCGTCGACCTCTAGCTAGAGCTTGGCGTAATCATGGTCATAGCTGTTTCCTGTGTGAAATTGTTATCCG
CTCACAATTCCACACAACATACGAGCCGGAAGCATAAAGTGTAAAGCCTGGGGTGCCTAATGAGTGAGCT
AACTCACATTAATTGCGTTGCGCTCACTGCCCGCTTTCCAGTCGGGAAACCTGTCGTGCCAGCTGCATTA
ATGAATCGGCCAACGCGCGGGGAGAGGCGGTTTGCGTATTGGGCGCTCTTCCGCTTCCTCGCTCACTGAC
TCGCTGCGCTCGGTCGTTCGGCTGCGGCGAGCGGTATCAGCTCACTCAAAGGCGGTAATACGGTTATCCA
CAGAATCAGGGGATAACGCAGGAAAGAACATGTGAGCAAAAGGCCAGCAAAAGGCCAGGAACCGTAAAAA
GGCCGCGTTGCTGGCGTTTTTCCATAGGCTCCGCCCCCCTGACGAGCATCACAAAAATCGACGCTCAAGT
CAGAGGTGGCGAAACCCGACAGGACTATAAAGATACCAGGCGTTTCCCCCTGGAAGCTCCCTCGTGCGCT
CTCCTGTTCCGACCCTGCCGCTTACCGGATACCTGTCCGCCTTTCTCCCTTCGGGAAGCGTGGCGCTTTC
TCATAGCTCACGCTGTAGGTATCTCAGTTCGGTGTAGGTCGTTCGCTCCAAGCTGGGCTGTGTGCACGAA
CCCCCCGTTCAGCCCGACCGCTGCGCCTTATCCGGTAACTATCGTCTTGAGTCCAACCCGGTAAGACACG
ACTTATCGCCACTGGCAGCAGCCACTGGTAACAGGATTAGCAGAGCGAGGTATGTAGGCGGTGCTACAGA
GTTCTTGAAGTGGTGGCCTAACTACGGCTACACTAGAAGAACAGTATTTGGTATCTGCGCTCTGCTGAAG
CCAGTTACCTTCGGAAAAAGAGTTGGTAGCTCTTGATCCGGCAAACAAACCACCGCTGGTAGCGGTGGTT
TTTTTGTTTGCAAGCAGCAGATTACGCGCAGAAAAAAAGGATCTCAAGAAGATCCTTTGATCTTTTCTAC
GGGGTCTGACGCTCAGTGGAACGAAAACTCACGTTAAGGGATTTTGGTCATGAGATTATCAAAAAGGATC
TTCACCTAGATCCTTTTAAATTAAAAATGAAGTTTTAAATCAATCTAAAGTATATATGAGTAAACTTGGT
CTGACAGTTACCAATGCTTAATCAGTGAGGCACCTATCTCAGCGATCTGTCTATTTCGTTCATCCATAGT
TGCCTGACTCCCCGTCGTGTAGATAACTACGATACGGGAGGGCTTACCATCTGGCCCCAGTGCTGCAATG
ATACCGCGAGACCCACGCTCACCGGCTCCAGATTTATCAGCAATAAACCAGCCAGCCGGAAGGGCCGAGC
GCAGAAGTGGTCCTGCAACTTTATCCGCCTCCATCCAGTCTATTAATTGTTGCCGGGAAGCTAGAGTAAG
TAGTTCGCCAGTTAATAGTTTGCGCAACGTTGTTGCCATTGCTACAGGCATCGTGGTGTCACGCTCGTCG
TTTGGTATGGCTTCATTCAGCTCCGGTTCCCAACGATCAAGGCGAGTTACATGATCCCCCATGTTGTGCA
AAAAAGCGGTTAGCTCCTTCGGTCCTCCGATCGTTGTCAGAAGTAAGTTGGCCGCAGTGTTATCACTCAT
GGTTATGGCAGCACTGCATAATTCTCTTACTGTCATGCCATCCGTAAGATGCTTTTCTGTGACTGGTGAG
TACTCAACCAAGTCATTCTGAGAATAGTGTATGCGGCGACCGAGTTGCTCTTGCCCGGCGTCAATACGGG
ATAATACCGCGCCACATAGCAGAACTTTAAAAGTGCTCATCATTGGAAAACGTTCTTCGGGGCGAAAACT
CTCAAGGATCTTACCGCTGTTGAGATCCAGTTCGATGTAACCCACTCGTGCACCCAACTGATCTTCAGCA
TCTTTTACTTTCACCAGCGTTTCTGGGTGAGCAAAAACAGGAAGGCAAAATGCCGCAAAAAAGGGAATAA
GGGCGACACGGAAATGTTGAATACTCATACTCTTCCTTTTTCAATATTATTGAAGCATTTATCAGGGTTA
TTGTCTCATGAGCGGATACATATTTGAATGTATTTAGAAAAATAAACAAATAGGGGTTCCGCGCACATTT
CCCCGAAAAGTGCCACCTGACGTC
Features (pLannotate 1.2.2; 20 found; start..end, strand, type, name):
     28..80      -  misc_feature   bom (fragment): basis of mobility region from pBR322
    235..614     +  enhancer       CMV enhancer: human cytomegalovirus immediate early enhancer
    615..818     +  promoter       CMV promoter: human cytomegalovirus (CMV) immediate early promoter
    814..847     +  LTR            5' LTR (truncated) (fragment): truncated 5' long terminal repeat (LTR) from HIV-1
    863..881     +  promoter       T7 promoter: promoter for bacteriophage T7 RNA polymerase
    920..5752    +  CDS            VCL: VINC_CHICK - Also known as VINC1. Experimental evidence at protein level: Swiss-Prot protein existence level 1. Actin filament (F-actin)-binding protein involved in cell- matrix adhesion and cell-cell adhesion. Regulates cell-surface E- cadherin expression and potentiates mechanosensing by the E-cadherin complex. May also play important roles in cell morphology and locomotion. From Gallus gallus (Chicken).
   5832..6056    +  polyA_signal   bGH poly(A) signal: bovine growth hormone polyadenylation signal
   6060..6081    +  promoter       SV40 promoter (fragment): SV40 enhancer and early promoter
   6102..6530    +  rep_origin     f1 ori (sequence partly withheld): f1 bacteriophage origin of replication; arrow indicates direction of (+) strand synthesis
   6544..6873    +  promoter       SV40 promoter: SV40 enhancer and early promoter
   6940..7731    +  CDS            neo: KKA2_KLEPN - Also known as kan, nptII. Experimental evidence at protein level: Swiss-Prot protein existence level 1. Resistance to kanamycin, neomycin, paromomycin, ribostamycin, butirosin and gentamicin B. From Klebsiella pneumoniae.
   7755..7913    +  CDS            ble (fragment): BLE_KLEPN - Experimental evidence at protein level: Swiss-Prot protein existence level 1. Binding protein with a strong affinity to the bleomycin family of antibiotics. Binds to CL990; an antimitotic-antibiotic compound. From Klebsiella pneumoniae.
   7908..8029    +  polyA_signal   SV40 poly(A) signal: SV40 polyadenylation signal
   8102..8118    -  protein_bind   lac operator: The lac repressor binds to the lac operator to inhibit transcription in E. coli. This inhibition can be relieved by adding lactose or isopropyl-β-D-thiogalactopyranoside (IPTG). lac repressor encoded by lacI
   8126..8156    -  promoter       lac promoter: promoter for the E. coli lac operon
   8171..8192    -  protein_bind   CAP binding site: CAP binding activates transcription in the presence of cAMP. E. coli catabolite activator protein
   8205..8297    -  CDS            lacI (fragment): lac repressor; lacI; The lac repressor binds to the lac operator to inhibit transcription in E. coli. This inhibition can be relieved by adding lactose or isopropyl-β-D-thiogalactopyranoside (IPTG).
   8480..9068    -  rep_origin     ori: high-copy-number ColE1/pMB1/pBR322/pUC origin of replication
   9239..10099   -  CDS            AmpR: β-lactamase; bla; confers resistance to ampicillin, carbenicillin, and related antibiotics
  10100..10204   -  promoter       AmpR promoter: bla
