[The description below was written by a language model from this plasmid's Addgene catalogue record and pLannotate feature annotations shown in this document.]
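Description:
Vh-Clover-CC-M2-mRuby2-Vt is a mammalian expression plasmid built on the pcDNA3.1(+) backbone that encodes a genetically encoded FRET tension sensor based on vinculin. The roughly 4.8 kb synthetic insert was assembled by Gibson cloning and sits downstream of the human CMV immediate-early enhancer and promoter, with a T7 promoter just upstream of the coding region and a bovine growth hormone polyadenylation signal after it. As the name indicates, the open reading frame places a sensor module between the vinculin head (Vh) and tail (Vt) domains. That module consists of the green donor Clover (residues 1–228), an engineered coiled-coil element designated M2, and the red acceptor mRuby2 lacking its first three residues. The automated annotation labels the whole open reading frame as chicken vinculin and does not resolve the fluorescent proteins or the coiled-coil separately, so their positions come from the catalogue entry rather than the feature table.

In this type of design, mechanical load carried through vinculin at adhesions pulls on the coiled-coil. When the coiled-coil opens, the two fluorophores move apart and FRET efficiency drops, giving an optical readout of molecular tension in living cells. The associated work describes such coiled-coil sensors as digital and tunable.

In E. coli the plasmid is maintained through a high-copy ColE1/pUC-type origin and selected with ampicillin via the β-lactamase gene. An f1 origin is also present. An SV40 early promoter drives a neomycin phosphotransferase cassette ending in an SV40 poly(A) signal, which would allow G418 selection of stably transfected mammalian cells. The remaining small annotated fragments, such as lac regulatory pieces, bom and a short LTR-like match, appear to be backbone remnants or incidental matches without a stated function.
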