Addgene plasmid #233231: Vh-Clover-CC-M2-mRuby2-Vt
Purpose: Vinculin FRET tension sensor with coiled-coil M2 domain
Depositing lab: Khalid Salaita. Depositing organization: Emory University. Publication: Digital and Tunable Genetically Encoded Tension Sensors Based on Engineered Coiled-Coils. Liu S, Liu J, Foote A, Ogasawara H, Al Abdullatif S, Batista VS, Salaita K. Angew Chem Int Ed Engl. 2025 Jan 13:e202407359. doi: 10.1002/anie.202407359. PubMed 39805005.
Backbone
  Vector backbone: pcDNA3.1(+)
  Backbone size w/o insert (bp): 5402
  Vector type: Mammalian Expression
Growth in bacteria
  Bacterial resistance: Ampicillin, 100 μg/mL
  Growth temperature: 30°C
  Growth strain: DH5alpha
  Copy number: High Copy
Gene/Insert
  Gene/Insert name: Vh-Clover-CC-M2-mRuby2-Vt
  Species: Synthetic
  Insert size (bp): 4836
  Mutation: Residues 1-228 of Clover, residues 1-3 deleted from mRuby2
  Promoter: CMV
  Cloning method: Gibson Cloning
  Sequencing primers: 5′ T12; 3′ BGH
Terms and licenses: Academic/Nonprofit Terms; Industry Terms: Not Available to Industry
How to cite: Vh-Clover-CC-M2-mRuby2-Vt was a gift from Khalid Salaita (Addgene plasmid # 233231 ; http://n2t.net/addgene:233231 ; RRID:Addgene_233231)
